Addgene plasmid #142163: TFORF2867
Purpose: Lentiviral vector for overexpressing transcription factor ORFs with unique 24-bp barcodes. Barcodes facilitate identification of transcription factors in pooled screens.
Depositing lab: Feng Zhang. Depositing organization: Broad Institute. Publication: A transcription factor atlas of directed differentiation. Joung J, Ma S, Tay T, Geiger-Schuller KR, Kirchgatterer PC, Verdine VK, Guo B, Arias-Garcia MA, Allen WE, Singh A, Kuksenko O, Abudayyeh OO, Gootenberg JS, Fu Z, Macrae RK, Buenrostro JD, Regev A, Zhang F. Cell. 2023 Jan 5;186(1):209-229.e26. doi: 10.1016/j.cell.2022.11.026. PubMed 36608654.
Backbone
  Vector backbone: pLX_TRC317
  Backbone manufacturer: Broad Institute Genetic Perturbation Platform
  Backbone size w/o insert (bp): 8264
  Vector type: Mammalian Expression, Lentiviral
  Selectable markers: Puromycin
Growth in bacteria
  Bacterial resistance: Ampicillin, 100 μg/mL
  Growth temperature: 37°C
  Growth strain: NEB Stable
  Copy number: High Copy
Gene/Insert
  Gene/Insert name: TADA3
  Species: H. sapiens (human)
  Insert size (bp): 1400
  Entrez Gene: TADA3 (a.k.a. ADA3, NGG1, STAF54, TADA3L, hADA3)
  Promoter: EF1a
  Cloning method: Unknown
  Sequencing primers: 5′ GGGTGGAGACTGAAGTTAGGCCAG; 3′ CACATAGCGTAAAAGGAGCAACATAG
Terms and licenses: Academic/Nonprofit Terms; Industry Terms: Not Available to Industry
Depositor comments: NM_006354,NM_001278270,ENST00000301964,ENST00000440161 . The transcription factor ORF portion of this plasmid was synthesized by Genewiz. Please test multiple small colonies in case of plasmid recombination. To make this collection available in a timely manner, a portion of this collection was not fully sequenced by Addgene. If an Addgene verified full plasmid sequence is not available, please contact us prior to placing an order to request the full sequence.
How to cite: TFORF2867 was a gift from Feng Zhang (Addgene plasmid # 142163 ; http://n2t.net/addgene:142163 ; RRID:Addgene_142163)
