[The description below was written by a language model from this plasmid's Addgene catalogue record and pLannotate feature annotations shown in this document.]
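Description:
TFORF2867 is a lentiviral mammalian expression plasmid built on the pLX_TRC317 backbone, carrying the human TADA3 open reading frame as one member of a barcoded transcription factor ORF collection. It is propagated in E. coli through a high-copy ColE1/pUC-type origin with ampicillin resistance (β-lactamase). An f1 origin and remnants of a lac/lacZα cloning region, flanked by T7 and T3 promoters, are also annotated in the bacterial portion. The depositor notes that the plasmid can recombine, as is common for LTR-containing vectors.

The transfer cassette has a third-generation layout. An RSV promoter drives a truncated HIV-1 5' LTR, followed by the Ψ packaging signal with a partial gag sequence, the Rev response element, a cPPT/CTS element and a self-inactivating ΔU3 3' LTR, with an SV40 polyadenylation signal downstream. Within the proviral region, an SV40 early promoter/origin segment drives puromycin N-acetyltransferase for selection of transduced cells. A separate EF-1α promoter drives the TADA3 coding sequence, with a WPRE downstream to enhance transcript expression. TADA3 (ADA3) is annotated as a component of the PCAF and ATAC histone acetyltransferase complexes and a coactivator of p53-dependent transcription.

According to the record, each ORF in the collection is paired with a unique 24-bp barcode. This allows the overexpressed factor to be identified in pooled screens, such as those for directed differentiation. The barcode is not annotated in the feature table. It may lie in the short stretch between the ORF and the WPRE, where only a small U6 promoter fragment is called. The sequenced record is 9,664 nt, consistent with the stated backbone and insert sizes.
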