Features (pLannotate 1.2.2; 31 found; start..end, strand, type, name):
      5..231     +  promoter       RSV promoter: Rous sarcoma virus enhancer/promoter
    232..412     +  LTR            5' LTR (truncated): truncated 5' long terminal repeat (LTR) from HIV-1
    459..584     +  misc_feature   HIV-1 Ψ: packaging signal of human immunodeficiency virus type 1
    568..931     +  CDS            HIV-1 gag (fragment): gag protein from human immunodeficiency virus 1; gag
   1077..1310    +  misc_feature   RRE: The Rev response element (RRE) of HIV-1 allows for Rev-dependent mRNA export from the nucleus to the cytoplasm.
   1687..1713    +  CDS            Rev (fragment): human immunodeficiency virus 1 (HIV-1) Rev protein; rev; enhances nuclear export of unspliced and incompletely spliced viral mRNAs
   1720..1743    +  promoter       SV40 promoter (fragment): SV40 early promoter
   1744..1815    +  promoter       SV40 promoter (fragment): SV40 enhancer and early promoter
   1839..1974    +  rep_origin     SV40 ori: SV40 origin of replication
   2020..2616    +  CDS            PuroR (fragment): puromycin N-acetyltransferase; pac from Streptomyces; confers resistance to puromycin
   2665..2782    +  misc_feature   cPPT/CTS: central polypurine tract and central termination sequence of HIV-1
   2847..2913    +  CDS            small t antigen (fragment): SV40 (simian virus 40) small t antigen
   2920..4098    +  promoter       EF-1α promoter: strong constitutive promoter for human elongation factor EF-1α
   4115..5410    +  CDS            TADA3: TADA3_HUMAN - Also known as ADA3, TADA3L. Experimental evidence at protein level: Swiss-Prot protein existence level 1. Functions as a component of the PCAF complex. The PCAF complex is capable of efficiently acetylating histones in a nucleosomal context. The PCAF complex could be considered as the human version of the yeast SAGA complex. Also known as a coactivator for p53/TP53- dependent transcriptional activation. Component of the ATAC complex, a complex with histone acetyltransferase activity on histones H3 and H4. From Homo sapiens (Human).
   5426..5479    +  promoter       U6 promoter (fragment): RNA polymerase III promoter for human U6 snRNA
   5521..6109    +  misc_feature   WPRE: woodchuck hepatitis virus posttranscriptional regulatory element
   6160..6179    +  misc_feature   cPPT/CTS (fragment): central polypurine tract and central termination sequence of HIV-1
   6181..6414    +  LTR            3' LTR (ΔU3): self-inactivating 3' long terminal repeat (LTR) from HIV-1
   6492..6613    +  polyA_signal   SV40 poly(A) signal: SV40 polyadenylation signal
   6653..6788    +  rep_origin     SV40 ori: SV40 origin of replication
   6809..6827    -  promoter       T7 promoter: promoter for bacteriophage T7 RNA polymerase
   6835..6990    +  CDS            lacZα (fragment): LacZα fragment of β-galactosidase; lacZ fragment
   6995..7423    +  rep_origin     f1 ori (sequence partly withheld): f1 bacteriophage origin of replication; arrow indicates direction of (+) strand synthesis
   7476..7580    +  promoter       AmpR promoter: bla
   7581..8441    +  CDS            AmpR: β-lactamase; bla; confers resistance to ampicillin, carbenicillin, and related antibiotics
   8612..9200    +  rep_origin     ori: high-copy-number ColE1/pMB1/pBR322/pUC origin of replication
   9383..9475    +  CDS            lacI (fragment): lac repressor; lacI; The lac repressor binds to the lac operator to inhibit transcription in E. coli. This inhibition can be relieved by adding lactose or isopropyl-β-D-thiogalactopyranoside (IPTG).
   9488..9509    +  protein_bind   CAP binding site: CAP binding activates transcription in the presence of cAMP. E. coli catabolite activator protein
   9524..9554    +  promoter       lac promoter: promoter for the E. coli lac operon
   9562..9578    +  protein_bind   lac operator: The lac repressor binds to the lac operator to inhibit transcription in E. coli. This inhibition can be relieved by adding lactose or isopropyl-β-D-thiogalactopyranoside (IPTG). lac repressor encoded by lacI
   9623..9641    +  promoter       T3 promoter: promoter for bacteriophage T3 RNA polymerase
>Addgene plasmid #142163 | TFORF2867 | addgene full sequence | sequence record 397697 | Addgene NGS Result
TTAATGTAGTCTTATGCAATACTCTTGTAGTCTTGCAACATGGTAACGATGAGTTAGCAACATGCCTTAC
AAGGAGAGAAAAAGCACCGTGCATGCCGATTGGTGGAAGTAAGGTGGTACGATCGTGCCTTATTAGGAAG
GCAACAGACGGGTCTGACATGGATTGGACGAACCACTGAATTGCCGCATTGCAGAGATATTGTATTTAAG
TGCCTAGCTCGATACATAAACGGGTCTCTCTGGTTAGACCAGATCTGAGCCTGGGAGCTCTCTGGCTAAC
TAGGGAACCCACTGCTTAAGCCTCAATAAAGCTTGCCTTGAGTGCTTCAAGTAGTGTGTGCCCGTCTGTT
GTGTGACTCTGGTAACTAGAGATCCCTCAGACCCTTTTAGTCAGTGTGGAAAATCTCTAGCAGTGGCGCC
CGAACAGGGACTTGAAAGCGAAAGGGAAACCAGAGGAGCTCTCTCGACGCAGGACTCGGCTTGCTGAAGC
GCGCACGGCAAGAGGCGAGGGGCGGCGACTGGTGAGTACGCCAAAAATTTTGACTAGCGGAGGCTAGAAG
GAGAGAGATGGGTGCGAGAGCGTCAGTATTAAGCGGGGGAGAATTAGATCGCGATGGGAAAAAATTCGGT
TAAGGCCAGGGGGAAAGAAAAAATATAAATTAAAACATATAGTATGGGCAAGCAGGGAGCTAGAACGATT
CGCAGTTAATCCTGGCCTGTTAGAAACATCAGAAGGCTGTAGACAAATACTGGGACAGCTACAACCATCC
CTTCAGACAGGATCAGAAGAACTTAGATCATTATATAATACAGTAGCAACCCTCTATTGTGTGCATCAAA
GGATAGAGATAAAAGACACCAAGGAAGCTTTAGACAAGATAGAGGAAGAGCAAAACAAAAGTAAGACCAC
CGCACAGCAAGCGGCCGCTGATCTTCAGACCTGGAGGAGGAGATATGAGGGACAATTGGAGAAGTGAATT
ATATAAATATAAAGTAGTAAAAATTGAACCATTAGGAGTAGCACCCACCAAGGCAAAGAGAAGAGTGGTG
CAGAGAGAAAAAAGAGCAGTGGGAATAGGAGCTTTGTTCCTTGGGTTCTTGGGAGCAGCAGGAAGCACTA
TGGGCGCAGCGTCAATGACGCTGACGGTACAGGCCAGACAATTATTGTCTGGTATAGTGCAGCAGCAGAA
CAATTTGCTGAGGGCTATTGAGGCGCAACAGCATCTGTTGCAACTCACAGTCTGGGGCATCAAGCAGCTC
CAGGCAAGAATCCTGGCTGTGGAAAGATACCTAAAGGATCAACAGCTCCTGGGGATTTGGGGTTGCTCTG
GAAAACTCATTTGCACCACTGCTGTGCCTTGGAATGCTAGTTGGAGTAATAAATCTCTGGAACAGATTTG
GAATCACACGACCTGGATGGAGTGGGACAGAGAAATTAACAATTACACAAGCTTAATACACTCCTTAATT
GAAGAATCGCAAAACCAGCAAGAAAAGAATGAACAAGAATTATTGGAATTAGATAAATGGGCAAGTTTGT
GGAATTGGTTTAACATAACAAATTGGCTGTGGTATATAAAATTATTCATAATGATAGTAGGAGGCTTGGT
AGGTTTAAGAATAGTTTTTGCTGTACTTTCTATAGTGAATAGAGTTAGGCAGGGATATTCACCATTATCG
TTTCAGACCCACCTCCCAACCCCGAGGGGACCCATGCATTGCATCTCAATTAGTCAGCAACCAGGTGTGG
AAAGTCCCCAGGCTCCCCAGCAGGCAGAAGTATGCAAAGCATGCGTCTCAATTAGTCAGCAACCATAGTC
CCGCCCCTAACTCCGCCCATCCCGCCCCTAACTCCGCCCAGTTCCGCCCATTCTCCGCCCCATGGCTGAC
TAATTTTTTTTATTTATGCAGAGGCCGAGGCCGCCTCGGCCTCTGAGCTATTCCAGAAGTAGTGAGGAGG
CTTTTTTGGAGGCCTAGGCTTTTGCAAAAAGCTTTCTAGAGGTACCACCGGAGCTTACCATGACCGAGTA
CAAGCCCACGGTGCGCCTCGCCACCCGCGACGACGTCCCCAGGGCCGTACGCACCCTCGCCGCCGCGTTC
GCCGACTACCCCGCCACGCGCCACACCGTCGATCCGGACCGCCACATCGAGCGGGTCACCGAGCTGCAAG
AACTCTTCCTCACGCGCGTCGGGCTCGACATCGGCAAGGTGTGGGTCGCGGACGACGGCGCCGCCGTGGC
GGTCTGGACCACGCCGGAGAGCGTCGAAGCGGGGGCGGTGTTCGCCGAGATCGGCCCGCGCATGGCCGAG
TTGAGCGGTTCCCGGCTGGCCGCGCAGCAACAGATGGAAGGCCTCCTGGCGCCGCACCGGCCCAAGGAGC
CCGCGTGGTTCCTGGCCACCGTCGGCGTCTCGCCCGACCACCAGGGCAAGGGTCTGGGCAGCGCCGTCGT
GCTCCCCGGAGTGGAGGCGGCCGAGCGCGCCGGGGTGCCCGCCTTCCTGGAGACCTCCGCGCCCCGCAAC
CTCCCCTTCTACGAGCGGCTCGGCTTCACCGTCACCGCCGACGTCGAGGTGCCCGAAGGACCGCGCACCT
GGTGCATGACCCGCAAGCCCGGTGCCAGTTAACGAATTCTAGATCTTGAGACAAATGGCAGTATTCATCC
ACAATTTTAAAAGAAAAGGGGGGATTGGGGGGTACAGTGCAGGGGAAAGAATAGTAGACATAATAGCAAC
AGACATACAAACTAAAGAATTACAAAAACAAATTACAAAAATTCAAAATTTTCGGGTTTATTACAGGGAC
AGCAGAGATCCACTTTGGCGCCGGCTCGAGGCCTGCAGGTGCAAAGATGGATAAAGTTTTAAACAGAGAG
GAATCTTTGCAGCTAATGGACCTTCTAGGTCTTGAAAGGAGTGGGAATTGGCTCCGGTGCCCGTCAGTGG
GCAGAGCGCACATCGCCCACAGTCCCCGAGAAGTTGGGGGGAGGGGTCGGCAATTGAACCGGTGCCTAGA
GAAGGTGGCGCGGGGTAAACTGGGAAAGTGATGTCGTGTACTGGCTCCGCCTTTTTCCCGAGGGTGGGGG
AGAACCGTATATAAGTGCAGTAGTCGCCGTGAACGTTCTTTTTCGCAACGGGTTTGCCGCCAGAACACAG
GTAAGTGCCGTGTGTGGTTCCCGCGGGCCTGGCCTCTTTACGGGTTATGGCCCTTGCGTGCCTTGAATTA
CTTCCACCTGGCTGCAGTACGTGATTCTTGATCCCGAGCTTCGGGTTGGAAGTGGGTGGGAGAGTTCGAG
GCCTTGCGCTTAAGGAGCCCCTTCGCCTCGTGCTTGAGTTGAGGCCTGGCCTGGGCGCTGGGGCCGCCGC
GTGCGAATCTGGTGGCACCTTCGCGCCTGTCTCGCTGCTTTCGATAAGTCTCTAGCCATTTAAAATTTTT
GATGACCTGCTGCGACGCTTTTTTTCTGGCAAGATAGTCTTGTAAATGCGGGCCAAGATCTGCACACTGG
TATTTCGGTTTTTGGGGCCGCGGGCGGCGACGGGGCCCGTGCGTCCCAGCGCACATGTTCGGCGAGGCGG
GGCCTGCGAGCGCGGCCACCGAGAATCGGACGGGGGTAGTCTCAAGCTGGCCGGCCTGCTCTGGTGCCTG
GCCTCGCGCCGCCGTGTATCGCCCCGCCCTGGGCGGCAAGGCTGGCCCGGTCGGCACCAGTTGCGTGAGC
GGAAAGATGGCCGCTTCCCGGCCCTGCTGCAGGGAGCTCAAAATGGAGGACGCGGCGCTCGGGAGAGCGG
GCGGGTGAGTCACCCACACAAAGGAAAAGGGCCTTTCCGTCCTCAGCCGTCGCTTCATGTGACTCCACGG
AGTACCGGGCGCCGTCCAGGCACCTCGATTAGTTCTCGAGCTTTTGGAGTACGTCGTCTTTAGGTTGGGG
GGAGGGGTTTTATGCGATGGAGTTTCCCCACACTGAGTGGGTGGAGACTGAAGTTAGGCCAGCTTGGCAC
TTGATGTAATTCTCCTTGGAATTTGCCCTTTTTGAGTTTGGATCTTGGTTCATTCTCAAGCCTCAGACAG
TGGTTCAAAGTTTTTTTCTTCCATTTCAGGTGTCGTGAGGCTAGCACCGCCACCATGAGTGAGTTGAAAG
ACTGCCCCTTGCAGTTCCACGACTTCAAGTCTGTGGATCACCTGAAGGTCTGTCCCCGCTACACGGCAGT
GCTGGCACGCTCTGAGGATGATGGCATCGGCATCGAGGAGCTGGACACCCTGCAGCTGGAGCTGGAGACC
CTGCTGTCTTCTGCCAGCCGGCGCCTGCGTGTGCTTGAGGCCGAAACCCAGATCCTCACCGACTGGCAGG
ATAAGAAAGGTGACAGACGATTCCTGAAGCTGGGTCGAGACCATGAACTTGGAGCTCCCCCCAAACATGG
GAAGCCCAAGAAGCAGAAACTGGAAGGGAAGGCAGGACATGGGCCGGGCCCTGGCCCAGGACGGCCCAAA
TCCAAAAACCTTCAGCCCAAGATCCAGGAATATGAATTCACTGATGACCCTATCGACGTGCCACGGATCC
CCAAAAATGATGCCCCCAACAGGTTCTGGGCTTCAGTGGAGCCCTACTGTGCTGACATCACCAGCGAGGA
GGTCCGCACACTTGAGGAGTTACTGAAGCCCCCAGAAGATGAGGCTGAGCATTACAAGATCCCACCCCTG
GGGAAGCACTACTCCCAGCGCTGGGCCCAGGAGGACCTGCTGGAGGAGCAGAAGGATGGGGCCCGGGCAG
CGGCTGTGGCTGACAAGAAGAAAGGCCTCATGGGGCCACTGACCGAACTGGACACTAAAGATGTGGATGC
CCTGCTGAAGAAGTCTGAGGCCCAGCATGAACAGCCGGAAGATGGATGCCCCTTTGGTGCCCTGACGCAG
CGCCTCCTGCAGGCCCTGGTGGAGGAAAATATTATTTCCCCTATGGAGGATTCTCCTATTCCTGACATGT
CTGGGAAAGAATCAGGGGCTGACGGGGCAAGCACCTCCCCTCGCAATCAGAACAAGCCCTTCAGTGTGCC
GCATACTAAGTCCCTGGAGAGCCGCATCAAGGAGGAGCTAATTGCCCAGGGCCTTTTGGAGTCTGAGGAC
CGCCCCGCAGAGGACTCCGAGGATGAGGTCCTTGCTGAGCTTCGCAAACGGCAGGCTGAGCTGAAGGCAC
TTAGTGCCCACAACCGCACCAAGAAGCACGACCTGCTGAGGCTGGCAAAGGAGGAGGTGAGCCGGCAGGA
GCTGAGGCAGCGGGTGCGCATGGCTGACAACGAGGTCATGGACGCCTTTCGCAAGATCATGGCTGCCCGG
CAGAAGAAGCGGACTCCCACCAAGAAAGAAAAGGACCAGGCCTGGAAGACTCTGAAGGAGCGTGAGAGCA
TCCTGAAGCTGCTGGATGGGTAGTAATGAACTAGTCCGTAACTTGAAAGTATTTCGATTTCTTGGCTTTA
TATATCTTGTGGAAAGGACGATTTGTGCGTGTTACAGGCGGGCTCACGCGTTAAGTCGACAATCAACCTC
TGGATTACAAAATTTGTGAAAGATTGACTGGTATTCTTAACTATGTTGCTCCTTTTACGCTATGTGGATA
CGCTGCTTTAATGCCTTTGTATCATGCTATTGCTTCCCGTATGGCTTTCATTTTCTCCTCCTTGTATAAA
TCCTGGTTGCTGTCTCTTTATGAGGAGTTGTGGCCCGTTGTCAGGCAACGTGGCGTGGTGTGCACTGTGT
TTGCTGACGCAACCCCCACTGGTTGGGGCATTGCCACCACCTGTCAGCTCCTTTCCGGGACTTTCGCTTT
CCCCCTCCCTATTGCCACGGCGGAACTCATCGCCGCCTGCCTTGCCCGCTGCTGGACAGGGGCTCGGCTG
TTGGGCACTGACAATTCCGTGGTGTTGTCGGGGAAATCATCGTCCTTTCCTTGGCTGCTCGCCTGTGTTG
CCACCTGGATTCTGCGCGGGACGTCCTTCTGCTACGTCCCTTCGGCCCTCAATCCAGCGGACCTTCCTTC
CCGCGGCCTGCTGCCGGCTCTGCGGCCTCTTCCGCGTCTTCGCCTTCGCCCTCAGACGAGTCGGATCTCC
CTTTGGGCCGCCTCCCCGCGTCGACTTTAAGACCAATGACTTACAAGGCAGCTGTAGATCTTAGCCACTT
TTTAAAAGAAAAGGGGGGACTGGAAGGGCTAATTCACTCCCAACGAAGACAAGATCTGCTTTTTGCTTGT
ACTGGGTCTCTCTGGTTAGACCAGATCTGAGCCTGGGAGCTCTCTGGCTAACTAGGGAACCCACTGCTTA
AGCCTCAATAAAGCTTGCCTTGAGTGCTTCAAGTAGTGTGTGCCCGTCTGTTGTGTGACTCTGGTAACTA
GAGATCCCTCAGACCCTTTTAGTCAGTGTGGAAAATCTCTAGCAGTACGTATAGTAGTTCATGTCATCTT
ATTATTCAGTATTTATAACTTGCAAAGAAATGAATATCAGAGAGTGAGAGGAACTTGTTTATTGCAGCTT
ATAATGGTTACAAATAAAGCAATAGCATCACAAATTTCACAAATAAAGCATTTTTTTCACTGCATTCTAG
TTGTGGTTTGTCCAAACTCATCAATGTATCTTATCATGTCTGGCTCTAGCTATCCCGCCCCTAACTCCGC
CCATCCCGCCCCTAACTCCGCCCAGTTCCGCCCATTCTCCGCCCCATGGCTGACTAATTTTTTTTATTTA
TGCAGAGGCCGAGGCCGCCTCGGCCTCTGAGCTATTCCAGAAGTAGTGAGGAGGCTTTTTTGGAGGCCTA
GGGACGTACCCAATTCGCCCTATAGTGAGTCGTATTACGCGCGCTCACTGGCCGTCGTTTTACAACGTCG
TGACTGGGAAAACCCTGGCGTTACCCAACTTAATCGCCTTGCAGCACATCCCCCTTTCGCCAGCTGGCGT
AATAGCGAAGAGGCCCGCACCGATCGCCCTTCCCAACAGTTGCGCAGCCTGAATGGCGAATGGG
[124 nt withheld, positions 6995-7118]
C
[91 nt withheld, positions 7120-7210]
A
[49 nt withheld, positions 7212-7260]
CCTTTGACGTTGGAGTCCACGTTCTTT
[37 nt withheld, positions 7288-7324]
ACCCTATCTCGGTCTATTCTTTTGATTTATAAGGGATTTTGCCGATTTCGGCCTATTGGTTAAAAAATGA
GCTGATTTAACAAAAATTTAACGCGAATTTTAACAAAATATTAACGCTTACAATTTAGGTGGCACTTTTC
GGGGAAATGTGCGCGGAACCCCTATTTGTTTATTTTTCTAAATACATTCAAATATGTATCCGCTCATGAG
ACAATAACCCTGATAAATGCTTCAATAATATTGAAAAAGGAAGAGTATGAGTATTCAACATTTCCGTGTC
GCCCTTATTCCCTTTTTTGCGGCATTTTGCCTTCCTGTTTTTGCTCACCCAGAAACGCTGGTGAAAGTAA
AAGATGCTGAAGATCAGTTGGGTGCACGAGTGGGTTACATCGAACTGGATCTCAACAGCGGTAAGATCCT
TGAGAGTTTTCGCCCCGAAGAACGTTTTCCAATGATGAGCACTTTTAAAGTTCTGCTATGTGGCGCGGTA
TTATCCCGTATTGACGCCGGGCAAGAGCAACTCGGTCGCCGCATACACTATTCTCAGAATGACTTGGTTG
AGTACTCACCAGTCACAGAAAAGCATCTTACGGATGGCATGACAGTAAGAGAATTATGCAGTGCTGCCAT
AACCATGAGTGATAACACTGCGGCCAACTTACTTCTGACAACGATCGGAGGACCGAAGGAGCTAACCGCT
TTTTTGCACAACATGGGGGATCATGTAACTCGCCTTGATCGTTGGGAACCGGAGCTGAATGAAGCCATAC
CAAACGACGAGCGTGACACCACGATGCCTGTAGCAATGGCAACAACGTTGCGCAAACTATTAACTGGCGA
ACTACTTACTCTAGCTTCCCGGCAACAATTAATAGACTGGATGGAGGCGGATAAAGTTGCAGGACCACTT
CTGCGCTCGGCCCTTCCGGCTGGCTGGTTTATTGCTGATAAATCTGGAGCCGGTGAGCGTGGGTCTCGCG
GTATCATTGCAGCACTGGGGCCAGATGGTAAGCCCTCCCGTATCGTAGTTATCTACACGACGGGGAGTCA
GGCAACTATGGATGAACGAAATAGACAGATCGCTGAGATAGGTGCCTCACTGATTAAGCATTGGTAACTG
TCAGACCAAGTTTACTCATATATACTTTAGATTGATTTAAAACTTCATTTTTAATTTAAAAGGATCTAGG
TGAAGATCCTTTTTGATAATCTCATGACCAAAATCCCTTAACGTGAGTTTTCGTTCCACTGAGCGTCAGA
CCCCGTAGAAAAGATCAAAGGATCTTCTTGAGATCCTTTTTTTCTGCGCGTAATCTGCTGCTTGCAAACA
AAAAAACCACCGCTACCAGCGGTGGTTTGTTTGCCGGATCAAGAGCTACCAACTCTTTTTCCGAAGGTAA
CTGGCTTCAGCAGAGCGCAGATACCAAATACTGTTCTTCTAGTGTAGCCGTAGTTAGGCCACCACTTCAA
GAACTCTGTAGCACCGCCTACATACCTCGCTCTGCTAATCCTGTTACCAGTGGCTGCTGCCAGTGGCGAT
AAGTCGTGTCTTACCGGGTTGGACTCAAGACGATAGTTACCGGATAAGGCGCAGCGGTCGGGCTGAACGG
GGGGTTCGTGCACACAGCCCAGCTTGGAGCGAACGACCTACACCGAACTGAGATACCTACAGCGTGAGCT
ATGAGAAAGCGCCACGCTTCCCGAAGGGAGAAAGGCGGACAGGTATCCGGTAAGCGGCAGGGTCGGAACA
GGAGAGCGCACGAGGGAGCTTCCAGGGGGAAACGCCTGGTATCTTTATAGTCCTGTCGGGTTTCGCCACC
TCTGACTTGAGCGTCGATTTTTGTGATGCTCGTCAGGGGGGCGGAGCCTATGGAAAAACGCCAGCAACGC
GGCCTTTTTACGGTTCCTGGCCTTTTGCTGGCCTTTTGCTCACATGTTCTTTCCTGCGTTATCCCCTGAT
TCTGTGGATAACCGTATTACCGCCTTTGAGTGAGCTGATACCGCTCGCCGCAGCCGAACGACCGAGCGCA
GCGAGTCAGTGAGCGAGGAAGCGGAAGAGCGCCCAATACGCAAACCGCCTCTCCCCGCGCGTTGGCCGAT
TCATTAATGCAGCTGGCACGACAGGTTTCCCGACTGGAAAGCGGGCAGTGAGCGCAACGCAATTAATGTG
AGTTAGCTCACTCATTAGGCACCCCAGGCTTTACACTTTATGCTTCCGGCTCGTATGTTGTGTGGAATTG
TGAGCGGATAACAATTTCACACAGGAAACAGCTATGACCATGATTACGCCAAGCGCGCAATTAACCCTCA
CTAAAGGGAACAAAAGCTGGAGCTGCAAGC
