>Addgene plasmid #142163 | TFORF2867 | depositor partial sequence | sequence record 278627 | Insert
ACCGCCACCATGAGTGAGTTGAAAGACTGCCCCTTGCAGTTCCACGACTTCAAGTCTGTGGATCACCTGA
AGGTCTGTCCCCGCTACACGGCAGTGCTGGCACGCTCTGAGGATGATGGCATCGGCATCGAGGAGCTGGA
CACCCTGCAGCTGGAGCTGGAGACCCTGCTGTCTTCTGCCAGCCGGCGCCTGCGTGTGCTTGAGGCCGAA
ACCCAGATCCTCACCGACTGGCAGGATAAGAAAGGTGACAGACGATTCCTGAAGCTGGGTCGAGACCATG
AACTTGGAGCTCCCCCCAAACATGGGAAGCCCAAGAAGCAGAAACTGGAAGGGAAGGCAGGACATGGGCC
GGGCCCTGGCCCAGGACGGCCCAAATCCAAAAACCTTCAGCCCAAGATCCAGGAATATGAATTCACTGAT
GACCCTATCGACGTGCCACGGATCCCCAAAAATGATGCCCCCAACAGGTTCTGGGCTTCAGTGGAGCCCT
ACTGTGCTGACATCACCAGCGAGGAGGTCCGCACACTTGAGGAGTTACTGAAGCCCCCAGAAGATGAGGC
TGAGCATTACAAGATCCCACCCCTGGGGAAGCACTACTCCCAGCGCTGGGCCCAGGAGGACCTGCTGGAG
GAGCAGAAGGATGGGGCCCGGGCAGCGGCTGTGGCTGACAAGAAGAAAGGCCTCATGGGGCCACTGACCG
AACTGGACACTAAAGATGTGGATGCCCTGCTGAAGAAGTCTGAGGCCCAGCATGAACAGCCGGAAGATGG
ATGCCCCTTTGGTGCCCTGACGCAGCGCCTCCTGCAGGCCCTGGTGGAGGAAAATATTATTTCCCCTATG
GAGGATTCTCCTATTCCTGACATGTCTGGGAAAGAATCAGGGGCTGACGGGGCAAGCACCTCCCCTCGCA
ATCAGAACAAGCCCTTCAGTGTGCCGCATACTAAGTCCCTGGAGAGCCGCATCAAGGAGGAGCTAATTGC
CCAGGGCCTTTTGGAGTCTGAGGACCGCCCCGCAGAGGACTCCGAGGATGAGGTCCTTGCTGAGCTTCGC
AAACGGCAGGCTGAGCTGAAGGCACTTAGTGCCCACAACCGCACCAAGAAGCACGACCTGCTGAGGCTGG
CAAAGGAGGAGGTGAGCCGGCAGGAGCTGAGGCAGCGGGTGCGCATGGCTGACAACGAGGTCATGGACGC
CTTTCGCAAGATCATGGCTGCCCGGCAGAAGAAGCGGACTCCCACCAAGAAAGAAAAGGACCAGGCCTGG
AAGACTCTGAAGGAGCGTGAGAGCATCCTGAAGCTGCTGGATGGGTAGTAATGAACTAGTCCGTAACTTG
AAAGTATTTCGATTTCTTGGCTTTATATATCTTGTGGAAAGGACGATTTGTGCGTGTTACAGGCGGGCTC
