>Addgene plasmid #142163 | TFORF2867 | depositor partial sequence | sequence record 278628 | Barcode
TTTGTGCGTGTTACAGGCGGGCTC
